>Addgene plasmid #37828 | pEB1deltaC-2xEGFP | depositor full sequence | sequence record 47762 | pEB1deltaC-2xEGFP sequence 6197 bps
TAGTTATTAATAGTAATCAATTACGGGGTCATTAGTTCATAGCCCATATATGGAGTTCCGCGTTACATAA
CTTACGGTAAATGGCCCGCCTGGCTGACCGCCCAACGACCCCCGCCCATTGACGTCAATAATGACGTATG
TTCCCATAGTAACGCCAATAGGGACTTTCCATTGACGTCAATGGGTGGAGTATTTACGGTAAACTGCCCA
CTTGGCAGTACATCAAGTGTATCATATGCCAAGTACGCCCCCTATTGACGTCAATGACGGTAAATGGCCC
GCCTGGCATTATGCCCAGTACATGACCTTATGGGACTTTCCTACTTGGCAGTACATCTACGTATTAGTCA
TCGCTATTACCATGGTGATGCGGTTTTGGCAGTACATCAATGGGCGTGGATAGCGGTTTGACTCACGGGG
ATTTCCAAGTCTCCACCCCATTGACGTCAATGGGAGTTTGTTTTGGCACCAAAATCAACGGGACTTTCCA
AAATGTCGTAACAACTCCGCCCCATTGACGCAAATGGGCGGTAGGCGTGTACGGTGGGAGGTCTATATAA
GCAGAGCTGGTTTAGTGAACCGTCAGATCCGCTAGCGCTACCGGACTCAGATCTCGAGCTCCACCGCGGT
GGCGGCCGCTCTAGAACTAGTGGATCC
[390 nt withheld, positions 658-1047]
CAAGGTCAAGAAACTGCAGTGGCTCCTTCCCTTGTTGCTCCAGCTCTGAATAAACCGAAGAAACCTCTCA
CTTCTAGCAGTGCAGCTCCCCAGAGGCCCATCTCAACACAGAGAACCGCTGCGGCTCCTAAGGCTGGCCC
TGGTGTGGTGCGAAAGAACCCTGGTGTGGGCAACGGAGACGACGAGGCAGCTGAGTTGATGCAGCAGGTC
AACGTATTGAAACTTACTGTTGAAGACTTGGAGAAAGAGAGGGATTTCTACTTCGGAAAGCTACGGAACA
TTGAATTGATTTGCCAGGAGAACGAGGGGGAAAACGACCCTGTATTGCAGAGGATTGTAGACATTCTGTA
TGCCACCCGGGACATGGTGAGCAAGGGCGAGGAGCTGTTCACCGGGGTGGTGCCCATCCTGGTCGAGCTG
GACGGCGACGTAAACGGCCACAAGTTCAGCGTGTCCGGCGAGGGCGAGGGCGATGCCACCTACGGCAAGC
TGACCCTGAAGTTCATCTGCACCACCGGCAAGCTGCCCGTGCCCTGGCCCACCCTCGTGACCACCCTGAC
CTACGGCGTGCAGTGCTTCAGCCGCTACCCCGACCACATGAAGCAGCACGACTTCTTCAAGTCCGCCATG
CCCGAAGGCTACGTCCAGGAGCGCACCATCTTCTTCAAGGACGACGGCAACTACAAGACCCGCGCCGAGG
TGAAGTTCGAGGGCGACACCCTGGTGAACCGCATCGAGCTGAAGGGCATCGACTTCAAGGAGGACGGCAA
CATCCTGGGGCACAAGCTGGAGTACAACTACAACAGCCACAACGTCTATATCATGGCCGACAAGCAGAAG
AACGGCATCAAGGTGAACTTCAAGATCCGCCACAACATCGAGGACGGCAGCGTGCAGCTCGCCGACCACT
ACCAGCAGAACACCCCCATCGGCGACGGCCCCGTGCTGCTGCCCGACAACCACTACCTGAGCACCCAGTC
CGCCCTGAGCAAAGACCCCAACGAGAAGCGCGATCACATGGTCCTGCTGGAGTTCGTGACCGCCGCCGGG
ATCACTCTCGGCATGGACGAGCTGTACAAGACACCGGTCGCCACCATGGTGAGCAAGGGCGAGGAGCTGT
TCACCGGGGTGGTGCCCATCCTGGTCGAGCTGGACGGCGACGTAAACGGCCACAAGTTCAGCGTGTCCGG
CGAGGGCGAGGGCGATGCCACCTACGGCAAGCTGACCCTGAAGTTCATCTGCACCACCGGCAAGCTGCCC
GTGCCCTGGCCCACCCTCGTGACCACCCTGACCTACGGCGTGCAGTGCTTCAGCCGCTACCCCGACCACA
TGAAGCAGCACGACTTCTTCAAGTCCGCCATGCCCGAAGGCTACGTCCAGGAGCGCACCATCTTCTTCAA
GGACGACGGCAACTACAAGACCCGCGCCGAGGTGAAGTTCGAGGGCGACACCCTGGTGAACCGCATCGAG
CTGAAGGGCATCGACTTCAAGGAGGACGGCAACATCCTGGGGCACAAGCTGGAGTACAACTACAACAGCC
ACAACGTCTATATCATGGCCGACAAGCAGAAGAACGGCATCAAGGTGAACTTCAAGATCCGCCACAACAT
CGAGGACGGCAGCGTGCAGCTCGCCGACCACTACCAGCAGAACACCCCCATCGGCGACGGCCCCGTGCTG
CTGCCCGACAACCACTACCTGAGCACCCAGTCCGCCCTGAGCAAAGACCCCAACGAGAAGCGCGATCACA
TGGTCCTGCTGGAGTTCGTGACCGCCGCCGGGATCACTCTCGGCATGGACGAGCTGTACAAGTAAAGCGG
CCGCGACTCTAGATCATAATCAGCCATACCACATTTGTAGAGGTTTTACTTGCTTTAAAAAACCTCCCAC
ACCTCCCCCTGAACCTGAAACATAAAATGAATGCAATTGTTGTTGTTAACTTGTTTATTGCAGCTTATAA
TGGTTACAAATAAAGCAATAGCATCACAAATTTCACAAATAAAGCATTTTTTTCACTGCATTCTAGTTGT
GGTTTGTCCAAACTCATCAATGTATCTTAAGGCGTAAATTGTAAGCGTTAATATTTTGTTAAAATTCGCG
TTAAATTTTTGTTAAATCAGCTCATTTTTTAACCAATAGGCCGAAATCGGCAAAATCCCTTATAAATCAA
AAGAATAGACCGAGATAGGGT
[37 nt withheld, positions 3239-3275]
AAAGAACGTGGACTCCAACGTCAAAGG
[49 nt withheld, positions 3303-3351]
T
[91 nt withheld, positions 3353-3443]
G
[124 nt withheld, positions 3445-3568]
CAGGTGGCACTTTTCGGGGAAATGTGCGCGGAACCCCTATTTGTTTATTTTTCTAAATACATTCAAATAT
GTATCCGCTCATGAGACAATAACCCTGATAAATGCTTCAATAATATTGAAAAAGGAAGAGTCCTGAGGCG
GAAAGAACCAGCTGTGGAATGTGTGTCAGTTAGGGTGTGGAAAGTCCCCAGGCTCCCCAGCAGGCAGAAG
TATGCAAAGCATGCATCTCAATTAGTCAGCAACCAGGTGTGGAAAGTCCCCAGGCTCCCCAGCAGGCAGA
AGTATGCAAAGCATGCATCTCAATTAGTCAGCAACCATAGTCCCGCCCCTAACTCCGCCCATCCCGCCCC
TAACTCCGCCCAGTTCCGCCCATTCTCCGCCCCATGGCTGACTAATTTTTTTTATTTATGCAGAGGCCGA
GGCCGCCTCGGCCTCTGAGCTATTCCAGAAGTAGTGAGGAGGCTTTTTTGGAGGCCTAGGCTTTTGCAAA
GATCGATCAAGAGACAGGATGAGGATCGTTTCGCATGATTGAACAAGATGGATTGCACGCAGGTTCTCCG
GCCGCTTGGGTGGAGAGGCTATTCGGCTATGACTGGGCACAACAGACAATCGGCTGCTCTGATGCCGCCG
TGTTCCGGCTGTCAGCGCAGGGGCGCCCGGTTCTTTTTGTCAAGACCGACCTGTCCGGTGCCCTGAATGA
ACTGCAAGACGAGGCAGCGCGGCTATCGTGGCTGGCCACGACGGGCGTTCCTTGCGCAGCTGTGCTCGAC
GTTGTCACTGAAGCGGGAAGGGACTGGCTGCTATTGGGCGAAGTGCCGGGGCAGGATCTCCTGTCATCTC
ACCTTGCTCCTGCCGAGAAAGTATCCATCATGGCTGATGCAATGCGGCGGCTGCATACGCTTGATCCGGC
TACCTGCCCATTCGACCACCAAGCGAAACATCGCATCGAGCGAGCACGTACTCGGATGGAAGCCGGTCTT
GTCGATCAGGATGATCTGGACGAAGAGCATCAGGGGCTCGCGCCAGCCGAACTGTTCGCCAGGCTCAAGG
CGAGCATGCCCGACGGCGAGGATCTCGTCGTGACCCATGGCGATGCCTGCTTGCCGAATATCATGGTGGA
AAATGGCCGCTTTTCTGGATTCATCGACTGTGGCCGGCTGGGTGTGGCGGACCGCTATCAGGACATAGCG
TTGGCTACCCGTGATATTGCTGAAGAGCTTGGCGGCGAATGGGCTGACCGCTTCCTCGTGCTTTACGGTA
TCGCCGCTCCCGATTCGCAGCGCATCGCCTTCTATCGCCTTCTTGACGAGTTCTTCTGAGCGGGACTCTG
GGGTTCGAAATGACCGACCAAGCGACGCCCAACCTGCCATCACGAGATTTCGATTCCACCGCCGCCTTCT
ATGAAAGGTTGGGCTTCGGAATCGTTTTCCGGGACGCCGGCTGGATGATCCTCCAGCGCGGGGATCTCAT
GCTGGAGTTCTTCGCCCACCCTAGGGGGAGGCTAACTGAAACACGGAAGGAGACAATACCGGAAGGAACC
CGCGCTATGACGGCAATAAAAAGACAGAATAAAACGCACGGTGTTGGGTCGTTTGTTCATAAACGCGGGG
TTCGGTCCCAGGGCTGGCACTCTGTCGATACCCCACCGAGACCCCATTGGGGCCAATACGCCCGCGTTTC
TTCCTTTTCCCCACCCCACCCCCCAAGTTCGGGTGAAGGCCCAGGGCTCGCAGCCAACGTCGGGGCGGCA
GGCCCTGCCATAGCCTCAGGTTACTCATATATACTTTAGATTGATTTAAAACTTCATTTTTAATTTAAAA
GGATCTAGGTGAAGATCCTTTTTGATAATCTCATGACCAAAATCCCTTAACGTGAGTTTTCGTTCCACTG
AGCGTCAGACCCCGTAGAAAAGATCAAAGGATCTTCTTGAGATCCTTTTTTTCTGCGCGTAATCTGCTGC
TTGCAAACAAAAAAACCACCGCTACCAGCGGTGGTTTGTTTGCCGGATCAAGAGCTACCAACTCTTTTTC
CGAAGGTAACTGGCTTCAGCAGAGCGCAGATACCAAATACTGTCCTTCTAGTGTAGCCGTAGTTAGGCCA
CCACTTCAAGAACTCTGTAGCACCGCCTACATACCTCGCTCTGCTAATCCTGTTACCAGTGGCTGCTGCC
AGTGGCGATAAGTCGTGTCTTACCGGGTTGGACTCAAGACGATAGTTACCGGATAAGGCGCAGCGGTCGG
GCTGAACGGGGGGTTCGTGCACACAGCCCAGCTTGGAGCGAACGACCTACACCGAACTGAGATACCTACA
GCGTGAGCTATGAGAAAGCGCCACGCTTCCCGAAGGGAGAAAGGCGGACAGGTATCCGGTAAGCGGCAGG
GTCGGAACAGGAGAGCGCACGAGGGAGCTTCCAGGGGGAAACGCCTGGTATCTTTATAGTCCTGTCGGGT
TTCGCCACCTCTGACTTGAGCGTCGATTTTTGTGATGCTCGTCAGGGGGGCGGAGCCTATGGAAAAACGC
CAGCAACGCGGCCTTTTTACGGTTCCTGGCCTTTTGCTGGCCTTTTGCTCACATGTTCTTTCCTGCGTTA
TCCCCTGATTCTGTGGATAACCGTATTACCGCCATGCAT
Features (pLannotate 1.2.2; 16 found; start..end, strand, type, name):
     61..364     +  enhancer       CMV enhancer: human cytomegalovirus immediate early enhancer
    365..568     +  promoter       CMV promoter: human cytomegalovirus (CMV) immediate early promoter
    616..657     +  misc_feature   MCS (fragment): pBluescript multiple cloning site
    658..1404    +  CDS            MAPRE1 (fragment) (sequence partly withheld): MARE1_HUMAN - Experimental evidence at protein level: Swiss-Prot protein existence level 1. Plus-end tracking protein (+TIP) that binds to the plus-end of microtubules and regulates the dynamics of the microtubule cytoskeleton (PubMed:12388762, PubMed:16109370, PubMed:19632184, PubMed:21646404, PubMed:28726242, PubMed:28814570). Promotes cytoplasmic microtubule nucleation and elongation (PubMed:12388762, PubMed:16109370, PubMed:19632184, PubMed:21646404, PubMed:28726242, PubMed:28814570). May be involved in spindle function by stabilizing microtubules and anchoring them at centrosomes (PubMed:
   1411..2127    +  CDS            EGFP: EGFP is a basic (constitutively fluorescent) green fluorescent protein published in 1996, derived from Aequorea victoria. It is reported to be a rapidly-maturing weak dimer with moderate acid sensitivity.
   2143..2862    +  CDS            EGFP: the original enhanced GFP (Yang et al., 1996) mammalian codon-optimized
   2879..2962    +  CDS            large T antigen (fragment): large T antigen from SV40 (simian virus 40)
   2985..3106    +  polyA_signal   SV40 poly(A) signal: SV40 polyadenylation signal
   3140..3568    -  rep_origin     f1 ori (sequence partly withheld): f1 bacteriophage origin of replication; arrow indicates direction of (+) strand synthesis
   3595..3699    +  promoter       AmpR promoter: bla
   3701..4058    +  promoter       SV40 promoter: SV40 enhancer and early promoter
   4093..4887    +  CDS            NeoR/KanR: aminoglycoside phosphotransferase from Tn5; aph(3')-II (or nptII); confers resistance to neomycin, kanamycin, and G418 (Geneticin®)
   4908..5060    +  CDS            ble (fragment): BLE_KLEPN - Experimental evidence at protein level: Swiss-Prot protein existence level 1. Binding protein with a strong affinity to the bleomycin family of antibiotics. Binds to CL990; an antimitotic-antibiotic compound. From Klebsiella pneumoniae.
   5119..5166    +  polyA_signal   HSV TK poly(A) signal: herpes simplex virus thymidine kinase polyadenylation signal (Cole and Stacy, 1985)
   5257..5273    -  polyA_signal   bGH poly(A) signal (fragment): bovine growth hormone polyadenylation signal
   5495..6083    +  rep_origin     ori: high-copy-number ColE1/pMB1/pBR322/pUC origin of replication
