[The description below was written by a language model from this plasmid's Addgene catalogue record and pLannotate feature annotations shown in this document.]
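Description:
pEB1deltaC-2xEGFP is a mammalian expression plasmid built on the pEGFP-N1 backbone that produces a C-terminally truncated human EB1 (MAPRE1) fused to two tandem copies of EGFP. The catalogue lists a size of 4,733 bp, which corresponds to the empty backbone. The depositor's full sequence is 6,197 nt, consistent with the added EB1 fragment and second EGFP. In bacteria the plasmid replicates from a high-copy ColE1/pUC-type origin and is selected with kanamycin. The same NeoR/KanR aminoglycoside phosphotransferase gene sits behind both a bacterial (bla-type) promoter and the SV40 enhancer/early promoter, and it is terminated by the HSV TK polyadenylation signal, so it also allows G418 selection of transfected mammalian cells. An f1 origin is present as well. Short annotated fragments of ble, SV40 large T antigen and a bGH poly(A) signal appear to be backbone remnants rather than functional elements.

The expression cassette is driven by the CMV immediate-early enhancer and promoter. It is followed by the EB1 coding fragment, which is deleted after residue 248, then two consecutive EGFP open reading frames and the SV40 poly(A) signal. According to the depositor, EB1 was inserted between the SacI and SmaI sites of pEGFP-N1. The extra EGFP was then placed between SmaI and AgeI, upstream of the vector's own EGFP. EB1 is a microtubule plus-end tracking protein (+TIP). The record does not state the functional effect of the truncation, but the associated publication concerns EB1-recruited +TIP complexes during epithelial remodeling. The construct is therefore suited to fluorescence imaging of this EB1 variant in mammalian cells, with the doubled EGFP tag expected to give a brighter signal per molecule.
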