Addgene plasmid #37828: pEB1deltaC-2xEGFP
Depositing lab: Torsten Wittmann. Depositing organization: University of California, San Francisco (UCSF). Publication: EB1-Recruited Microtubule +TIP Complexes Coordinate Protrusion Dynamics during 3D Epithelial Remodeling. Gierke S, Wittmann T. Curr Biol. 2012 May 8;22(9):753-62. Epub 2012 Apr 5. 10.1016/j.cub.2012.02.069 PubMed 22483942.
Backbone
  Vector backbone: pEGFP-N1
  Total vector size (bp): 4733
  Vector type: Mammalian Expression
  Selectable markers: Neomycin (select with G418)
Growth in bacteria
  Bacterial resistance: Kanamycin, 50 μg/mL
  Growth temperature: 37°C
  Growth strain: DH5alpha
  Copy number: Unknown
Gene/Insert
  Gene/Insert name: EB1
  Species: H. sapiens (human)
  Mutation: deletion after aa248
  Entrez Gene: MAPRE1 (a.k.a. EB1)
  Promoter: CMV
  Tag / fusion protein: EGFP (C terminal on insert)
  Cloning method: Unknown
  Sequencing primers: 5′ CMV-F; 3′ SV40pA-R
Terms and licenses: Academic/Nonprofit Terms; Industry Terms: Not Available to Industry
Depositor comments: EB1 was inserted into pEGFP-N1 via the SacI/SmaI restriction sites. The second EGFP, was then inserted via the SmaI/AgeI sites.
How to cite: pEB1deltaC-2xEGFP was a gift from Torsten Wittmann (Addgene plasmid # 37828 ; http://n2t.net/addgene:37828 ; RRID:Addgene_37828)
