>Addgene plasmid #37828 | pEB1deltaC-2xEGFP | addgene partial sequence | sequence record 49366 | CMV_fwd
GCAGAGCTGGTTTAGTGAACCGTCAGATCCGCTAGCGCTACCGGACTCAGATCTCGAGCTCCACCGCGGT
GGCGGCCGCTCTAGAACTAGTGGATCC
[390 nt withheld, positions 98-487]
CAAGGTCAAGAAACTGCAGTGGCTCCTTCCCTTGTTGCTCCAGCTCTGAATAAACCGAAGAAACCTCTCA
CTTCTAGCAGTGCAGCTCCCCAGAGGCCCATCTCAACACAGAGAACCGCTGCGGCTCCTAAGGCTGGCCC
TGGTGTGGTGCGAAAGAACCCTGGTGTGGGCAACGGAGACGACGAGGCAGCTGAGTTGATGCAGCAGGTC
AACGTATTGAAACTTACTGTTGAAGACTTGGAGAAAGAGAGGGATTTCTACTTCGGAAAGCTACGGAACA
TTGAATTGATTTGCCAGGAGAACGAGGGGGAAAACGACCCTGTATTGCAGAGGATTGTAGACATTCTGTA
TGCCACCCGGGACATGGTGAGCAAGGGCGAGGAGCTGTTCACCGGGGTGGTGCCCATCCTGGTCGAGCTG
GACGGCGACGTAAACGGCCACAAGTTCAGCGTGTCCGGCGAGGGCGAGGGCGATGCCACCTACGGCAAGC
TGACCCTGAAGTTCATCTGCACCACCGGCAAGCTGCCCGTGCCCTG
