>Addgene plasmid #37828 | pEB1deltaC-2xEGFP | addgene partial sequence | sequence record 49368 | SV40_pA-rev
GCTGCATAACAGTTAACAACAACAATTGCATTCATTTTATGTTTCAGGTTCAGGGGGAGGTGTGGGAGGT
TTTTTAAAGCAAGTAAAACCTCTACAAATGTGGTATGGCTGATTATGATCTAGAGTCGCGGCCGCTTTAC
TTGTACAGCTCGTCCATGCCGAGAGTGATCCCGGCGGCGGTCACGAACTCCAGCAGGACCATGTGATCGC
GCTTCTCGTTGGGGTCTTTGCTCAGGGCGGACTGGGTGCTCAGGTAGTGGTTGTCGGGCAGCAGCACGGG
GCCGTCGCCGATGGGGGTGTTCTGCTGGTAGTGGTCGGCGAGCTGCACGCTGCCGTCCTCGATGTTGTGG
CGGATCTTGAAGTTCACCTTGATGCCGTTCTTCTGCTTGTCGGCCATGATATAGACGTTGTGGCTGTTGT
AGTTGTACTCCAGCTTGTGCCCCAGGATGTTGCCGTCCTCCTTGAAGTCGATGCCCTTCAGCTCGATGCG
GTTCACCAGGGTGTCGCCCTCGAACTTCACCTCGGCGCGGGTCTTGTAGTTGCCGTCGTCCTTGAAGAAG
ATGGTGCGCTCCTGGACGTAGCCTTCGGGCATGGCGGACTTGAAGAAGTCGTGCTGCTTCATGTGGTCGG
GGTAGCGGCTGAAGCACTGCACGCCGTAGGTCAGGGTGGTCACGAGGGTGGGCCAGGGCACGGGCAGCTT
GCCGGTGGTGCAGATGAACTTCAGGGTCAGCTTGCCGTAAGTGGCATCGCCCTCGCCCTCGCCGGACACG
CTGAACTTGTGGCCGTTTACGTCGCCGTCCAGCTCGACCAGGATGGGCACCACCCCGGTGAACAGCTCCT
CGCCCTTGCTCACGATGGTGGCGACCGGTGTCTTGTACAGCTCGTCCATGC
